Addgene plasmid #187101: pAAV.hSynapsin.TagBFP-P2A-Pre-SPHERE-SF-iGluSnFR
Purpose: Glutamate sensor for localization to membrane contact
Depositing lab: Kotaro Oka. Depositing organization: Keio University. Publication: Genetically encoded sensors for analysing neurotransmission among synaptically-connected neurons. Shindo Y, Ashida K, Masamoto K, Takuwa H, Takahashi M, Higuchi M, Ide R, Hotta K, Oka K. bioRxiv 2022 10.1101/2022.04.03.486903.
Backbone
  Vector backbone: pAAV
  Backbone size w/o insert (bp): 4510
  Vector type: Mammalian Expression, AAV
Growth in bacteria
  Bacterial resistance: Ampicillin, 100 μg/mL
  Growth temperature: 37°C
  Growth strain: NEB Stable
  Copy number: Unknown
Gene/Insert
  Gene/Insert name: Pre-SPHERE-SF-iGluSnFR
  Species: Synthetic
  Insert size (bp): 2037
  Promoter: hSyn
  Tag / fusion protein: TagBFP-P2A (N terminal on insert)
  Cloning method: Gibson Cloning
Resource information
  A portion of this plasmid was derived from a plasmid made by: Loren Looger, Robert Campbell and Bong-Kiun Kaang, Addgene #106202, #107337, #107335, #111579
Terms and licenses: Academic/Nonprofit Terms; Industry Terms: Not Available to Industry
Depositor comments: Please visit https://www.biorxiv.org/content/10.1101/2022.04.03.486903v1 for bioRxiv preprint.
How to cite: pAAV.hSynapsin.TagBFP-P2A-Pre-SPHERE-SF-iGluSnFR was a gift from Kotaro Oka (Addgene plasmid # 187101 ; http://n2t.net/addgene:187101 ; RRID:Addgene_187101)
