[The description below was written by a language model from this plasmid's Addgene catalogue record and pLannotate feature annotations shown in this document.]
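Description:
pAAV.hSynapsin.TagBFP-P2A-Pre-SPHERE-SF-iGluSnFR is an adeno-associated virus transfer plasmid for neuron-specific mammalian expression, built on a pAAV backbone. The full sequence is about 6.7 kb. It is propagated in E. coli through a high-copy ColE1/pUC-type origin with ampicillin selection (AmpR under its own bla promoter), and it also carries an f1 phage origin. The recorded growth strain is a recombination-deficient one, the usual choice for keeping the repeat-rich AAV2 inverted terminal repeats intact. Those ITRs flank the expression cassette and allow it to be packaged into recombinant AAV particles.

Between the ITRs, the human synapsin I promoter drives a single open reading frame. It begins with the blue fluorescent protein TagBFP, followed according to the record by a P2A self-cleaving peptide. Expressing cells therefore make free TagBFP as a marker alongside the separate Pre-SPHERE-SF-iGluSnFR product, a synthetic insert of about 2 kb. In this region the automated annotation finds a short match to a mouse immunoglobulin kappa chain, which is probably a secretion signal. It also finds a partial Aequorea-type fluorescent protein segment and a fragment of mouse neurexin-1β, a presynaptic adhesion protein that binds neuroligins. This is consistent with a surface-displayed, presynaptically targeted sensor component, but the record does not spell out the domain architecture, and no glutamate-binding domain was annotated. A WPRE and the human growth hormone polyadenylation signal follow the coding region to enhance and terminate expression. Small fragment hits to SV40 small t antigen and the EF-1α core promoter upstream of hSyn are probably backbone remnants or incidental matches.

The stated purpose is a glutamate sensor localized to membrane contacts, developed for analysing neurotransmission between synaptically connected neurons.
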