Features (pLannotate 1.2.2; 19 found; start..end, strand, type, name):
     19..110     -  repeat_region  AAV2 ITR (fragment): inverted terminal repeat of adeno-associated virus serotype 2 inverted
    132..198     +  CDS            small t antigen (fragment): SV40 (simian virus 40) small t antigen
    224..277     +  promoter       EF-1α core promoter (fragment): core promoter for human elongation factor EF-1α
    321..768     +  promoter       hSyn promoter: human synapsin I promoter; confers neuron-specific expression (Kügler et al., 2003)
    783..1481    +  CDS            TagBFP: TagBFP is a basic (constitutively fluorescent) blue fluorescent protein published in 2008, derived from Entacmaea quadricolor. It is reported to be a very rapidly-maturing monomer with very low acid sensitivity.
   1596..1655    +  CDS            KV3A6_MOUSE (fragment): Experimental evidence at protein level: Swiss-Prot protein existence level 1. From Mus musculus (Mouse).
   1674..2162    +  CDS            P4-3E (fragment): P4-3E is a basic (constitutively fluorescent) blue fluorescent protein published in 1998, derived from Aequorea victoria.
   2280..2816    +  CDS            Nrxn1 (fragment): NRX1B_MOUSE - Experimental evidence at protein level: Swiss-Prot protein existence level 1. Neuronal cell surface protein that may be involved in cell recognition and cell adhesion by forming intracellular junctions through binding to neuroligins. May play a role in formation or maintenance of synaptic junctions. May mediate intracellular signaling. May play a role in angiogenesis (By similarity). From Mus musculus (Mouse).
   2820..3408    +  misc_feature   WPRE: woodchuck hepatitis virus posttranscriptional regulatory element
   3428..3904    +  polyA_signal   hGH poly(A) signal: human growth hormone polyadenylation signal
   3950..4090    +  repeat_region  AAV2 ITR: inverted terminal repeat of adeno-associated virus serotype 2 inverted
   4095..4146    -  misc_feature   bom (fragment): basis of mobility region from pBR322
   4165..4620    +  rep_origin     f1 ori (sequence partly withheld): f1 bacteriophage origin of replication; arrow indicates direction of (+) strand synthesis
   4621..4670    -  misc_feature   bom (fragment): basis of mobility region from pBR322
   4772..4807    -  CDS            rop (fragment): Rop protein, which maintains plasmids at low copy number; rop
   4902..5006    +  promoter       AmpR promoter: bla
   5007..5867    +  CDS            AmpR: β-lactamase; bla; confers resistance to ampicillin, carbenicillin, and related antibiotics
   6038..6626    +  rep_origin     ori: high-copy-number ColE1/pMB1/pBR322/pUC origin of replication
   6699..19      +  repeat_region  AAV2 ITR (fragment) (across the origin): inverted terminal repeat of adeno-associated virus serotype 2 inverted
>Addgene plasmid #187101 | pAAV.hSynapsin.TagBFP-P2A-Pre-SPHERE-SF-iGluSnFR | addgene full sequence | sequence record 374405 | Addgene NGS Result
CGCTCGCTCACTGAGGCCGCCCGGGCGTCGGGCGACCTTTGGTCGCCCGGCCTCAGTGAGCGAGCGAGCG
CGCAGAGAGGGAGTGGCCAACTCCATCACTAGGGGTTCCTGCGGCCGCACGCGTTGCAAAGATGGATAAA
GTTTTAAACAGAGAGGAATCTTTGCAGCTAATGGACCTTCTAGGTCTTGAAAGGAGTGGGAATTGGCTCC
GGTGCCCGTCAGTGGGCAGAGCGCACATCGCCCACAGTCCCCGAGAAGTTGGGGGGAGGGGTCGGCAGCA
AATGGTTAATTAATCTAGACTGCAGAGGGCCCTGCGTATGAGTGCAAGTGGGTTTTAGGACCAGGATGAG
GCGGGGTGGGGGTGCCTACCTGACGACCGACCCCGACCCACTGGACAAGCACCCAACCCCCATTCCCCAA
ATTGCGCATCCCCTATCAGAGAGGGGGAGGGGAAACAGGATGCGGCGAGGCGCGTGCGCACTGCCAGCTT
CAGCACCGCGGACAGTGCCTTCGCCCCCGCCTGGCGGCGCGCGCCACCGCCGCCTCAGCACTGAAGGCGC
GCTGACGTCACTCGCCGGTCCCCCGCAAACTCCCCTTCCCGGCCACCTTGGTCGCGTCCGCGCCGCCGCC
GGCCCAGCCGGACCGCACCACGCGAGGCGCGAGATAGGGGGGCACGGGCGCGACCATCTGCGCTGCGGCG
CCGGCGACTCAGCGCTGCCTCAGTCTGCGGTGGGCAGCGGAGGAGTCGTGTCGTGCCTGAGAGCGCAGTC
GAGAACGCCACCATGAGCGAGCTGATTAAGGAGAACATGCACATGAAGCTGTACATGGAGGGCACCGTGG
ACAACCATCACTTCAAGTGCACATCCGAGGGCGAAGGCAAGCCCTACGAGGGCACCCAGACCATGAGAAT
CAAGGTGGTCGAGGGCGGCCCTCTCCCCTTCGCCTTCGACATCCTGGCTACTAGCTTCCTCTACGGCAGC
AAGACCTTCATCAACCACACCCAGGGCATCCCCGACTTCTTCAAGCAGTCCTTCCCTGAGGGCTTCACAT
GGGAGAGAGTCACCACATACGAAGACGGGGGCGTGCTGACCGCTACCCAGGACACCAGCCTCCAGGACGG
CTGCCTCATCTACAACGTCAAGATCAGAGGGGTGAACTTCACATCCAACGGCCCTGTGATGCAGAAGAAA
ACACTCGGCTGGGAGGCCTTCACCGAGACGCTGTACCCCGCTGACGGCGGCCTGGAAGGCAGAAACGACA
TGGCCCTGAAGCTCGTGGGCGGGAGCCATCTGATCGCAAACATCAAGACCACATATAGATCCAAGAAACC
CGCTAAGAACCTCAAGATGCCTGGCGTCTACTATGTGGACTACAGACTGGAAAGAATCAAGGAGGCCAAC
AACGAGACCTACGTCGAGCAGCACGAGGTGGCAGTGGCCAGATACTGCGACCTCCCTAGCAAACTGGGGC
ACAAGCTTAATGGATCCGGCAAGCCTATCCCTAATCCTCTGCTGGGACTGGACTCTACAGGAAGCGGAGC
TACTAACTTCAGCCTGCTGAAGCAGGCTGGAGACGTGGAGGAGAACCCTGGACCTGAGACCGACACCCTC
CTGCTATGGGTGCTGCTGCTCTGGGTGCCCGGCAGCACCGGCGACGCACCGGTCGGAGGCATGAGCAAGG
GCGAGGAGCTGTTCACCGGGGTGGTGCCCATCCTGGTCGAGCTGGACGGCGACGTAAACGGCCACAAGTT
CAGCGTGCGCGGCGAGGGCGAGGGCGATGCCACCAACGGCAAGCTGACCCTGAAGTTCATCTGCACCACC
GGCAAGCTGCCCGTGCCCTGGCCCACCCTCGTGACCACCCTGACCTACGGCGTGCAGTGCTTCAGCCGCT
ACCCCGACCACATGAAGCAGCACGACTTCTTCAAGTCCGCCATGCCCGAAGGCTACGTCCAGGAGCGCAC
CATCAGCTTCAAGGACGACGGCACCTACAAGACCCGCGCCGAGGTGAAGTTCGAGGGCGACACCCTGGTG
AACCGCATCGAGCTGAAGGGCATCGACTTCAAGGAGGACGGCAACATCCTGGGGCACAAGCTGGAGTACA
ACTTTAACAACCCCCTGAACATGAATTTCGAACTGTCAGACGAAATGAAAGCACTGTTCAAAGAACCGAA
TGACAAGGCACTGAAAACCGGTGGATCTGGAGGCAGTGGCGGATCTAGAGCTCCTACCTACTCTCCACCA
CCTCCACCTGGAGGAGGTTCCGGAGGCGGAAGCGGTACCGAAGTGCCTTCCTCTATGACAACTGAGTCGA
CAGCCACTGCCATGCAGTCCGAGATGTCCACCTCAATCATGGAGACCACCACAACCCTGGCTACCAGCAC
AGCTCGACGAGGAAAGCCCCCCACAAAGGAGCCTATCAGCCAGACCACGGATGATATCCTTGTGGCCTCG
GCAGAGTGTCCCAGCGACGATGAGGACATTGACCCCTGTGAGCCGAGCTCAGGTGGGTTAGCCAACCCCA
CCCGAGTGGGCGGCCGCGAACCATACCCAGGCTCGGCAGAGGTGATCCGGGAGTCTAGCAGTACCACTGG
CATGGTGGTGGGGATTGTCGCAGCAGCAGCTCTGTGCATCCTCATCCTCCTCTATGCCATGTACAAGTAC
AGAAACCGGGATGAAGGCTCATATCACGTGGATGAGAGTCGAAACTACATCAGTAACTCAGCACAGTCCA
ATGGGGCTGTGGTCAAGGAGAAGCAGCCCAGCAGTGCGAAAAGCGCCAACAAAAACAAGAAGAACAAGGA
TAAGGAGTATTATGTCTGAAATCAACCTCTGGATTACAAAATTTGTGAAAGATTGACTGGTATTCTTAAC
TATGTTGCTCCTTTTACGCTATGTGGATACGCTGCTTTAATGCCTTTGTATCATGCTATTGCTTCCCGTA
TGGCTTTCATTTTCTCCTCCTTGTATAAATCCTGGTTGCTGTCTCTTTATGAGGAGTTGTGGCCCGTTGT
CAGGCAACGTGGCGTGGTGTGCACTGTGTTTGCTGACGCAACCCCCACTGGTTGGGGCATTGCCACCACC
TGTCAGCTCCTTTCCGGGACTTTCGCTTTCCCCCTCCCTATTGCCACGGCGGAACTCATCGCCGCCTGCC
TTGCCCGCTGCTGGACAGGGGCTCGGCTGTTGGGCACTGACAATTCCGTGGTGTTGTCGGGGAAATCATC
GTCCTTTCCTTGGCTGCTCGCCTATGTTGCCACCTGGATTCTGCGCGGGACGTCCTTCTGCTACGTCCCT
TCGGCCCTCAATCCAGCGGACCTTCCTTCCCGCGGCCTGCTGCCGGCTCTGCGGCCTCTTCCGCGTCTTC
GCCTTCGCCCTCAGACGAGTCGGATCTCCCTTTGGGCCGCCTCCCCGCATCGATACCGGCTCGAGACGGG
TGGCATCCCTGTGACCCCTCCCCAGTGCCTCTCCTGGCCCTGGAAGTTGCCACTCCAGTGCCCACCAGCC
TTGTCCTAATAAAATTAAGTTGCATCATTTTGTCTGACTAGGTGTCCTTCTATAATATTATGGGGTGGAG
GGGGGTGGTATGGAGCAAGGGGCAAGTTGGGAAGACAACCTGTAGGGCCTGCGGGGTCTATTGGGAACCA
AGCTGGAGTGCAGTGGCACAATCTTGGCTCACTGCAATCTCCGCCTCCTGGGTTCAAGCGATTCTCCTGC
CTCAGCCTCCCGAGTTGTTGGGATTCCAGGCATGCATGACCAGGCTCAGCTAATTTTTGTTTTTTTGGTA
GAGACGGGGTTTCACCATATTGGCCAGGCTGGTCTCCAACTCCTAATCTCAGGTGATCTACCCACCTTGG
CCTCCCAAATTGCTGGGATTACAGGCGTGAACCACTGCTCCCTTCCCTGTCCTTCTCGAGCTGATTTTGT
AGGTAACCACGTGCGGACCGAGCGGCCGCAGGAACCCCTAGTGATGGAGTTGGCCACTCCCTCTCTGCGC
GCTCGCTCGCTCACTGAGGCCGGGCGACCAAAGGTCGCCCGACGCCCGGGCTTTGCCCGGGCGGCCTCAG
TGAGCGAGCGAGCGCGCAGCTGCCTGCAGGGGCGCCTGATGCGGTATTTTCTCCTTACGCATCTGTGCGG
TATTTCACACCGCATA
[95 nt withheld, positions 4147-4241]
T
[46 nt withheld, positions 4243-4288]
C
[141 nt withheld, positions 4290-4430]
CCTTTGACGTTGGAGTCCACGTTCTTT
[37 nt withheld, positions 4458-4494]
ACTCTATCTCGGGCTATTCTTTTGATTTATAAGGGATTTTGCCGATTTCGGTCTATTGGTTAAAAAATGA
GCTGATTTAACAAAAATTTAACGCGAATTTTAACAAAATATTAACGTTTACAATTTTATGGTGCACTCTC
AGTACAATCTGCTCTGATGCCGCATAGTTAAGCCAGCCCCGACACCCGCCAACACCCGCTGACGCGCCCT
GACGGGCTTGTCTGCTCCCGGCATCCGCTTACAGACAAGCTGTGACCGTCTCCGGGAGCTGCATGTGTCA
GAGGTTTTCACCGTCATCACCGAAACGCGCGAGACGAAAGGGCCTCGTGATACGCCTATTTTTATAGGTT
AATGTCATGATAATAATGGTTTCTTAGACGTCAGGTGGCACTTTTCGGGGAAATGTGCGCGGAACCCCTA
TTTGTTTATTTTTCTAAATACATTCAAATATGTATCCGCTCATGAGACAATAACCCTGATAAATGCTTCA
ATAATATTGAAAAAGGAAGAGTATGAGTATTCAACATTTCCGTGTCGCCCTTATTCCCTTTTTTGCGGCA
TTTTGCCTTCCTGTTTTTGCTCACCCAGAAACGCTGGTGAAAGTAAAAGATGCTGAAGATCAGTTGGGTG
CACGAGTGGGTTACATCGAACTGGATCTCAACAGCGGTAAGATCCTTGAGAGTTTTCGCCCCGAAGAACG
TTTTCCAATGATGAGCACTTTTAAAGTTCTGCTATGTGGCGCGGTATTATCCCGTATTGACGCCGGGCAA
GAGCAACTCGGTCGCCGCATACACTATTCTCAGAATGACTTGGTTGAGTACTCACCAGTCACAGAAAAGC
ATCTTACGGATGGCATGACAGTAAGAGAATTATGCAGTGCTGCCATAACCATGAGTGATAACACTGCGGC
CAACTTACTTCTGACAACGATCGGAGGACCGAAGGAGCTAACCGCTTTTTTGCACAACATGGGGGATCAT
GTAACTCGCCTTGATCGTTGGGAACCGGAGCTGAATGAAGCCATACCAAACGACGAGCGTGACACCACGA
TGCCTGTAGCAATGGCAACAACGTTGCGCAAACTATTAACTGGCGAACTACTTACTCTAGCTTCCCGGCA
ACAATTAATAGACTGGATGGAGGCGGATAAAGTTGCAGGACCACTTCTGCGCTCGGCCCTTCCGGCTGGC
TGGTTTATTGCTGATAAATCTGGAGCCGGTGAGCGTGGGTCTCGCGGTATCATTGCAGCACTGGGGCCAG
ATGGTAAGCCCTCCCGTATCGTAGTTATCTACACGACGGGGAGTCAGGCAACTATGGATGAACGAAATAG
ACAGATCGCTGAGATAGGTGCCTCACTGATTAAGCATTGGTAACTGTCAGACCAAGTTTACTCATATATA
CTTTAGATTGATTTAAAACTTCATTTTTAATTTAAAAGGATCTAGGTGAAGATCCTTTTTGATAATCTCA
TGACCAAAATCCCTTAACGTGAGTTTTCGTTCCACTGAGCGTCAGACCCCGTAGAAAAGATCAAAGGATC
TTCTTGAGATCCTTTTTTTCTGCGCGTAATCTGCTGCTTGCAAACAAAAAAACCACCGCTACCAGCGGTG
GTTTGTTTGCCGGATCAAGAGCTACCAACTCTTTTTCCGAAGGTAACTGGCTTCAGCAGAGCGCAGATAC
CAAATACTGTTCTTCTAGTGTAGCCGTAGTTAGGCCACCACTTCAAGAACTCTGTAGCACCGCCTACATA
CCTCGCTCTGCTAATCCTGTTACCAGTGGCTGCTGCCAGTGGCGATAAGTCGTGTCTTACCGGGTTGGAC
TCAAGACGATAGTTACCGGATAAGGCGCAGCGGTCGGGCTGAACGGGGGGTTCGTGCACACAGCCCAGCT
TGGAGCGAACGACCTACACCGAACTGAGATACCTACAGCGTGAGCTATGAGAAAGCGCCACGCTTCCCGA
AGGGAGAAAGGCGGACAGGTATCCGGTAAGCGGCAGGGTCGGAACAGGAGAGCGCACGAGGGAGCTTCCA
GGGGGAAACGCCTGGTATCTTTATAGTCCTGTCGGGTTTCGCCACCTCTGACTTGAGCGTCGATTTTTGT
GATGCTCGTCAGGGGGGCGGAGCCTATGGAAAAACGCCAGCAACGCGGCCTTTTTACGGTTCCTGGCCTT
TTGCTGGCCTTTTGCTCACATGTCCTGCAGGCAGCTGCGCGCT
